>Addgene plasmid #153302 | pBEST_OR2-OR1-Pr-UTR1_ClpP-T500 | depositor full sequence | sequence record 304396 | pBEST_OR2-OR1-Pr-UTR1_ClpP-T500 sequence 3148 bps
AATAATTTTGTTTAACTTTAAGAAGGAGATATACCATGTCATACAGCGGCGAACGAGATAACTTTGCACC
CCATATGGCGCTGGTGCCGATGGTCATTGAACAGACCTCACGCGGTGAGCGCTCTTTTGATATCTATTCT
CGTCTACTTAAGGAACGCGTCATTTTTCTGACTGGCCAGGTTGAAGACCACATGGCTAACCTGATTGTGG
CGCAGATGCTGTTCCTGGAAGCGGAAAACCCAGAAAAAGATATCTATCTGTACATTAACTCCCCAGGCGG
GGTGATCACTGCCGGGATGTCTATCTATGACACCATGCAGTTTATCAAGCCTGATGTCAGCACCATCTGT
ATGGGCCAGGCGGCCTCGATGGGCGCTTTCTTGCTGACCGCAGGGGCAAAAGGTAAACGTTTTTGCCTGC
CGAATTCGCGCGTGATGATTCACCAACCGTTGGGCGGCTACCAGGGACAGGCGACCGATATCGAAATTCA
TGCCCGTGAAATTCTGAAAGTTAAAGGGCGCATGAATGAACTTATGGCGCTTCATACGGGTCAATCATTA
GAACAGATTGAACGTGATACCGAGCGCGATCGCTTCCTTTCCGCCCCTGAAGCGGTGGAATACGGTCTGG
TCGATTCGATTCTGACCCATCGTAATTGACTCGAGCAAAGCCCGCCGAAAGGCGGGCTTTTCTGTGTCGA
CCGATGCCCTTGAGAGCCTTCAACCCAGTCAGCTCCTTCCGGTGGGCGCGGGGCATGACTATCGTCGCCG
CACTTATGACTGTCTTCTTTATCATGCAACTCGTAGGACAGGTGCCGGCAGCGCTCTTCCGCTTCCTCGC
TCACTGACTCGCTGCGCTCGGTCGTTCGGCTGCGGCGAGCGGTATCAGCTCACTCAAAGGCGGTAATACG
GTTATCCACAGAATCAGGGGATAACGCAGGAAAGAACATGTGAGCAAAAGGCCAGCAAAAGGCCAGGAAC
CGTAAAAAGGCCGCGTTGCTGGCGTTTTTCCATAGGCTCCGCCCCCCTGACGAGCATCACAAAAATCGAC
GCTCAAGTCAGAGGTGGCGAAACCCGACAGGACTATAAAGATACCAGGCGTTTCCCCCTGGAAGCTCCCT
CGTGCGCTCTCCTGTTCCGACCCTGCCGCTTACCGGATACCTGTCCGCCTTTCTCCCTTCGGGAAGCGTG
GCGCTTTCTCAATGCTCACGCTGTAGGTATCTCAGTTCGGTGTAGGTCGTTCGCTCCAAGCTGGGCTGTG
TGCACGAACCCCCCGTTCAGCCCGACCGCTGCGCCTTATCCGGTAACTATCGTCTTGAGTCCAACCCGGT
AAGACACGACTTATCGCCACTGGCAGCAGCCACTGGTAACAGGATTAGCAGAGCGAGGTATGTAGGCGGT
GCTACAGAGTTCTTGAAGTGGTGGCCTAACTACGGCTACACTAGAAGGACAGTATTTGGTATCTGCGCTC
TGCTGAAGCCAGTTACCTTCGGAAAAAGAGTTGGTAGCTCTTGATCCGGCAAACAAACCACCGCTGGTAG
CGGTGGTTTTTTTGTTTGCAAGCAGCAGATTACGCGCAGAAAAAAAGGATCTCAAGAAGATCCTTTGATC
TTTTCTACGGGGTCTGACGCTCAGTGGAACGAAAACTCACGTTAAGGGATTTTGGTCATGAGATTATCAA
AAAGGATCTTCACCTAGATCCTTTTAAATTAAAAATGAAGTTTTAAATCAATCTAAAGTATATATGAGTA
AACTTGGTCTGACAGTTACCAATGCTTAATCAGTGAGGCACCTATCTCAGCGATCTGTCTATTTCGTTCA
TCCATAGTTGCCTGACTCCCCGTCGTGTAGATAACTACGATACGGGAGGGCTTACCATCTGGCCCCAGTG
CTGCAATGATACCGCGAGACCCACGCTCACCGGCTCCAGATTTATCAGCAATAAACCAGCCAGCCGGAAG
GGCCGAGCGCAGAAGTGGTCCTGCAACTTTATCCGCCTCCATCCAGTCTATTAATTGTTGCCGGGAAGCT
AGAGTAAGTAGTTCGCCAGTTAATAGTTTGCGCAACGTTGTTGCCATTGCTACAGGCATCGTGGTGTCAC
GCTCGTCGTTTGGTATGGCTTCATTCAGCTCCGGTTCCCAACGATCAAGGCGAGTTACATGATCCCCCAT
GTTGTGCAAAAAAGCGGTTAGCTCCTTCGGTCCTCCGATCGTTGTCAGAAGTAAGTTGGCCGCAGTGTTA
TCACTCATGGTTATGGCAGCACTGCATAATTCTCTTACTGTCATGCCATCCGTAAGATGCTTTTCTGTGA
CTGGTGAGTACTCAACCAAGTCATTCTGAGAATAGTGTATGCGGCGACCGAGTTGCTCTTGCCCGGCGTC
AATACGGGATAATACCGCGCCACATAGCAGAACTTTAAAAGTGCTCATCATTGGAAAACGTTCTTCGGGG
CGAAAACTCTCAAGGATCTTACCGCTGTTGAGATCCAGTTCGATGTAACCCACTCGTGCACCCAACTGAT
CTTCAGCATCTTTTACTTTCACCAGCGTTTCTGGGTGAGCAAAAACAGGAAGGCAAAATGCCGCAAAAAA
GGGAATAAGGGCGACACGGAAATGTTGAATACTCATACTCTTCCTTTTTCAATATTATTGAAGCATTTAT
CAGGGTTATTGTCTCATGAGCGGATACATATTTGAATGTATTTAGAAAAATAAACAAATAGGGGTTCCGC
GCACATTTCCCCGAAAAGTGCCACCTGACGTCTAAGAAACCATTATTATCATGACATTAACCTATAAAAA
TAGGCGTATCACGAGGCCCTTTCGTCTTCAAGAATTCTGGCGAATCCTCTGACCAGCCAGAAAACGACCT
TTCTGTGGTGAAACCGGATGCTGCAATTCAGAGCGGCAGCAAGTGGGGGACAGCAGAAGACCTGACCGCC
GCAGAGTGGATGTTTGACATGGTGAAGACTATCGCACCATCAGCCAGAAAACCGAATTTTGCTGGGTGGG
CTAACGATATCCGCCTGATGCGTGAACGTGACGGACGTAACCACCGCGACATGTGTGTGCTGTTCCGCTG
GGCATGCTGAGCTAACACCGTGCGTGTTGACAATTTTACCTCTGGCGGTGATAATGGTTGCAGCTAGC
Features (pLannotate 1.2.2; 7 found; start..end, strand, type, name):
      7..29      +  RBS            RBS: efficient ribosome binding site from bacteriophage T7 gene 10 (Olins and Rangwala, 1989)
     36..656     +  CDS            clpP: CLPP_ECOLI - Also known as lopP. Experimental evidence at protein level: Swiss-Prot protein existence level 1. Cleaves peptides in various proteins in a process that requires ATP hydrolysis. Has a chymotrypsin-like activity. Plays a major role in the degradation of misfolded proteins. May play the role of a master protease which is attracted to different substrates by different specificity factors such as ClpA or ClpX. Participates in the final steps of RseA-sigma-E degradation, liberating sigma-E to induce the extracytoplasmic-stress response. Degrades antitoxin MazE (PubMed:24375411). From E
    696..827     +  CDS            TcR (fragment): tetracycline efflux protein; tet; confers resistance to tetracycline
   1007..1595    -  rep_origin     ori: high-copy-number ColE1/pMB1/pBR322/pUC origin of replication
   1766..2626    -  CDS            AmpR: β-lactamase; bla; confers resistance to ampicillin, carbenicillin, and related antibiotics
   2627..2731    -  promoter       AmpR promoter: bla
   2833..3126    +  CDS            O (fragment): VRPO_LAMBD - Protein inferred from homology: Swiss-Prot protein existence level 3. Necessary for the bidirectional replication of DNA. It interacts with the ori (origin of replication) region of the genome during the initiation of replication. From Escherichia phage lambda (Bacteriophage lambda).
