>Addgene plasmid #153302 | pBEST_OR2-OR1-Pr-UTR1_ClpP-T500 | addgene full sequence | sequence record 310166 | Addgene NGS Result
GAAGACTATCGCACCATCAGCCAGAAAACCGAATTTTGCTGGGTGGGCTAACGATATCCGCCTGATGCGT
GAACGTGACGGACGTAACCACCGCGACATGTGTGTGCTGTTCCGCTGGGCATGCTGAGCTAACACCGTGC
GTGTTGACAATTTTACCTCTGGCGGTGATAATGGTTGCAGCTAGCAATAATTTTGTTTAACTTTAAGAAG
GAGATATACCATGTCATACAGCGGCGAACGAGATAACTTTGCACCCCATATGGCGCTGGTGCCGATGGTC
ATTGAACAGACCTCACGCGGTGAGCGCTCTTTTGATATCTATTCTCGTCTACTTAAGGAACGCGTCATTT
TTCTGACTGGCCAGGTTGAAGACCACATGGCTAACCTGATTGTGGCGCAGATGCTGTTCCTGGAAGCGGA
AAACCCAGAAAAAGATATCTATCTGTACATTAACTCCCCAGGCGGGGTGATCACTGCCGGGATGTCTATC
TATGACACCATGCAGTTTATCAAGCCTGATGTCAGCACCATCTGTATGGGCCAGGCGGCCTCGATGGGCG
CTTTCTTGCTGACCGCAGGGGCAAAAGGTAAACGTTTTTGCCTGCCGAATTCGCGCGTGATGATTCACCA
ACCGTTGGGCGGCTACCAGGGACAGGCGACCGATATCGAAATTCATGCCCGTGAAATTCTGAAAGTTAAA
GGGCGCATGAATGAACTTATGGCGCTTCATACGGGTCAATCATTAGAACAGATTGAACGTGATACCGAGC
GCGATCGCTTCCTTTCCGCCCCTGAAGCGGTGGAATACGGTCTGGTCGATTCGATTCTGACCCATCGTAA
TTGACTCGAGCAAAGCCCGCCGAAAGGCGGGCTTTTCTGTGTCGACCGATGCCCTTGAGAGCCTTCAACC
CAGTCAGCTCCTTCCGGTGGGCGCGGGGCATGACTATCGTCGCCGCACTTATGACTGTCTTCTTTATCAT
GCAACTCGTAGGACAGGTGCCGGCAGCGCTCTTCCGCTTCCTCGCTCACTGACTCGCTGCGCTCGGTCGT
TCGGCTGCGGCGAGCGGTATCAGCTCACTCAAAGGCGGTAATACGGTTATCCACAGAATCAGGGGATAAC
GCAGGAAAGAACATGTGAGCAAAAGGCCAGCAAAAGGCCAGGAACCGTAAAAAGGCCGCGTTGCTGGCGT
TTTTCCATAGGCTCCGCCCCCCTGACGAGCATCACAAAAATCGACGCTCAAGTCAGAGGTGGCGAAACCC
GACAGGACTATAAAGATACCAGGCGTTTCCCCCTGGAAGCTCCCTCGTGCGCTCTCCTGTTCCGACCCTG
CCGCTTACCGGATACCTGTCCGCCTTTCTCCCTTCGGGAAGCGTGGCGCTTTCTCATAGCTCACGCTGTA
GGTATCTCAGTTCGGTGTAGGTCGTTCGCTCCAAGCTGGGCTGTGTGCACGAACCCCCCGTTCAGCCCGA
CCGCTGCGCCTTATCCGGTAACTATCGTCTTGAGTCCAACCCGGTAAGACACGACTTATCGCCACTGGCA
GCAGCCACTGGTAACAGGATTAGCAGAGCGAGGTATGTAGGCGGTGCTACAGAGTTCTTGAAGTGGTGGC
CTAACTACGGCTACACTAGAAGAACAGTATTTGGTATCTGCGCTCTGCTGAAGCCAGTTACCTTCGGAAA
AAGAGTTGGTAGCTCTTGATCCGGCAAACAAACCACCGCTGGTAGCGGTGGTTTTTTTGTTTGCAAGCAG
CAGATTACGCGCAGAAAAAAAGGATCTCAAGAAGATCCTTTGATCTTTTCTACGGGGTCTGACGCTCAGT
GGAACGAAAACTCACGTTAAGGGATTTTGGTCATGAGATTATCAAAAAGGATCTTCACCTAGATCCTTTT
AAATTAAAAATGAAGTTTTAAATCAATCTAAAGTATATATGAGTAAACTTGGTCTGACAGTTACCAATGC
TTAATCAGTGAGGCACCTATCTCAGCGATCTGTCTATTTCGTTCATCCATAGTTGCCTGACTCCCCGTCG
TGTAGATAACTACGATACGGGAGGGCTTACCATCTGGCCCCAGTGCTGCAATGATACCGCGAGACCCACG
CTCACCGGCTCCAGATTTATCAGCAATAAACCAGCCAGCCGGAAGGGCCGAGCGCAGAAGTGGTCCTGCA
ACTTTATCCGCCTCCATCCAGTCTATTAATTGTTGCCGGGAAGCTAGAGTAAGTAGTTCGCCAGTTAATA
GTTTGCGCAACGTTGTTGCCATTGCTACAGGCATCGTGGTGTCACGCTCGTCGTTTGGTATGGCTTCATT
CAGCTCCGGTTCCCAACGATCAAGGCGAGTTACATGATCCCCCATGTTGTGCAAAAAAGCGGTTAGCTCC
TTCGGTCCTCCGATCGTTGTCAGAAGTAAGTTGGCCGCAGTGTTATCACTCATGGTTATGGCAGCACTGC
ATAATTCTCTTACTGTCATGCCATCCGTAAGATGCTTTTCTGTGACTGGTGAGTACTCAACCAAGTCATT
CTGAGAATAGTGTATGCGGCGACCGAGTTGCTCTTGCCCGGCGTCAACACGGGATAATACCGCGCCACAT
AGCAGAACTTTAAAAGTGCTCATCATTGGAAAACGTTCTTCGGGGCGAAAACTCTCAAGGATCTTACCGC
TGTTGAGATCCAGTTCGATGTAACCCACTCGTGCACCCAACTGATCTTCAGCATCTTTTACTTTCACCAG
CGTTTCTGGGTGAGCAAAAACAGGAAGGCAAAATGCCGCAAAAAAGGGAATAAGGGCGACACGGAAATGT
TGAATACTCATACTCTTCCTTTTTCAATATTATTGAAGCATTTATCAGGGTTATTGTCTCATGAGCGGAT
ACATATTTGAATGTATTTAGAAAAATAAACAAATAGGGGTTCCGCGCACATTTCCCCGAAAAGTGCCACC
TGACGTCTAAGAAACCATTATTATCATGACATTAACCTATAAAAATAGGCGTATCACGAGGCCCTTTCGT
CTTCAAGAATTCTGGCGAATCCTCTGACCAGCCAGAAAACGACCTTTCTGTGGTGAAACCGGATGCTGCA
ATTCAGAGCGCCAGCAAGTGGGGGACAGCAGAAGACCTGACCGCCGCAGAGTGGATGTTTGACATGGT
Features (pLannotate 1.2.2; 7 found; start..end, strand, type, name):
    192..214     +  RBS            RBS: efficient ribosome binding site from bacteriophage T7 gene 10 (Olins and Rangwala, 1989)
    221..841     +  CDS            clpP: CLPP_ECOLI - Also known as lopP. Experimental evidence at protein level: Swiss-Prot protein existence level 1. Cleaves peptides in various proteins in a process that requires ATP hydrolysis. Has a chymotrypsin-like activity. Plays a major role in the degradation of misfolded proteins. May play the role of a master protease which is attracted to different substrates by different specificity factors such as ClpA or ClpX. Participates in the final steps of RseA-sigma-E degradation, liberating sigma-E to induce the extracytoplasmic-stress response. Degrades antitoxin MazE (PubMed:24375411). From E
    881..1012    +  CDS            TcR (fragment): tetracycline efflux protein; tet; confers resistance to tetracycline
   1192..1780    -  rep_origin     ori: high-copy-number ColE1/pMB1/pBR322/pUC origin of replication
   1951..2811    -  CDS            AmpR: β-lactamase; bla; confers resistance to ampicillin, carbenicillin, and related antibiotics
   2812..2916    -  promoter       AmpR promoter: bla
   3018..163     +  CDS            O (fragment) (across the origin): VRPO_LAMBD - Protein inferred from homology: Swiss-Prot protein existence level 3. Necessary for the bidirectional replication of DNA. It interacts with the ori (origin of replication) region of the genome during the initiation of replication. From Escherichia phage lambda (Bacteriophage lambda).
