[The description below was written by a language model from this plasmid's Addgene catalogue record and pLannotate feature annotations shown in this document.]
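Description:
pBEST_OR2-OR1-Pr-UTR1_ClpP-T500 is a small (about 3.1 kb) high-copy bacterial expression plasmid on the pBEST backbone, built to produce the Escherichia coli ClpP protease subunit in the cell-free TX-TL transcription-translation system. It replicates from a ColE1/pUC-type origin and carries a β-lactamase gene under its own bla promoter for ampicillin selection. Both the sequencing-verified record and the depositor's sequence are the same length and annotate the same seven features in the same order, differing only in where numbering starts.

The payload is the 624 bp clpP open reading frame, encoding the proteolytic subunit that partners with ATP-dependent unfoldases such as ClpX or ClpA to degrade tagged or misfolded proteins. As the plasmid name indicates, transcription is driven by the bacteriophage lambda Pr promoter with its OR2 and OR1 operator sites, followed by the UTR1 leader and terminated by the T500 terminator. Neither the promoter nor the terminator is annotated in the feature tables, but the strong T7 gene 10 ribosome binding site directly upstream of clpP is consistent with UTR1. A lambda-derived segment flagged as an O protein fragment lies just upstream of the cassette, and a short tetracycline-resistance fragment lies downstream; both appear to be non-functional remnants of backbone construction.

The catalogue notes that this strong promoter makes the plasmid prone to overexpression and mutation unless it is maintained in the designated KL740 strain, which presumably supplies repression at the lambda operators. In the associated work on acoustic biosensors for ultrasound imaging of enzyme activity, the plasmid provides ClpP protease activity in cell-free reactions.
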