Addgene plasmid #153302: pBEST_OR2-OR1-Pr-UTR1_ClpP-T500
Purpose: Expresses ClpP protease in the cell-free TX-TL system
Depositing lab: Mikhail Shapiro. Depositing organization: California Institute of Technology. Publication: Acoustic biosensors for ultrasound imaging of enzyme activity. Lakshmanan A, Jin Z, Nety SP, Sawyer DP, Lee-Gosselin A, Malounda D, Swift MB, Maresca D, Shapiro MG. Nat Chem Biol. 2020 Sep;16(9):988-996. doi: 10.1038/s41589-020-0591-0. Epub 2020 Jul 13. PubMed 32661379.
Backbone
  Vector backbone: pBEST
  Backbone size w/o insert (bp): 2524
  Total vector size (bp): 3148
  Vector type: Bacterial Expression
Growth in bacteria
  Bacterial resistance: Ampicillin, 100 μg/mL
  Growth temperature: 30°C
  Growth strain: KL740
  Growth instructions: Critical to grow in KL740 at 29-30C, or will overexpress and mutate
  Copy number: High Copy
Gene/Insert
  Gene/Insert name: clpP (alt name: ATP-dependent Clp protease proteolytic subunit)
  Species: Escherichia coli
  Insert size (bp): 624
  GenBank ID: NP_414971.1
  Entrez Gene: clpP (a.k.a. b0437, ECK0431, lopP)
Terms and licenses: Academic/Nonprofit Terms; Industry Terms: Not Available to Industry
How to cite: pBEST_OR2-OR1-Pr-UTR1_ClpP-T500 was a gift from Mikhail Shapiro (Addgene plasmid # 153302 ; http://n2t.net/addgene:153302 ; RRID:Addgene_153302)
